Addgene plasmid #123703: MTK2_008
Purpose: Encodes human pUbc as a Type 2 part to be used in the MTK system
Depositing lab: Hana El-Samad. Depositing organization: University of California, San Francisco (UCSF). Publication: A Toolkit for Rapid Modular Construction of Biological Circuits in Mammalian Cells. Fonseca JP, Bonny AR, Kumar GR, Ng AH, Town J, Wu QC, Aslankoohi E, Chen SY, Dods G, Harrigan P, Osimiri LC, Kistler AL, El-Samad H. ACS Synth Biol. 2019 Nov 15;8(11):2593-2606. doi: 10.1021/acssynbio.9b00322. Epub 2019 Nov 5. PubMed 31686495.
Backbone
  Vector backbone: MTK0_027
  Vector type: Mammalian Expression
Growth in bacteria
  Bacterial resistance: Chloramphenicol, 25 μg/mL
  Growth temperature: 37°C
  Growth strain: DH5alpha
  Copy number: Unknown
Gene/Insert
  Gene/Insert name: phUbC
  Species: H. sapiens (human)
  Cloning method: Restriction Enzyme; 5′ cloning site BsmBI (destroyed during cloning); 3′ cloning site BsmBI (destroyed during cloning)
Terms and licenses: Academic/Nonprofit Terms; Industry Terms: Not Available to Industry
Depositor comments: Type 2 parts are promoters in the MTK Please visit https://www.biorxiv.org/content/10.1101/506188v2 for BioRxiv preprint
How to cite: MTK2_008 was a gift from Hana El-Samad (Addgene plasmid # 123703 ; http://n2t.net/addgene:123703 ; RRID:Addgene_123703)
