[The description below was written by a language model from this plasmid's Addgene catalogue record and pLannotate feature annotations shown in this document.]
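Description:
MTK2_008 is a small (about 2.9 kb) part-storage plasmid from the Mammalian Toolkit (MTK), a modular hierarchical cloning system for building genetic circuits in mammalian cells. It carries the human ubiquitin C (UbC) promoter as a "Type 2" part, the position reserved for promoters in the MTK scheme. Although catalogued as a mammalian expression vector, the plasmid itself contains no coding sequence, polyadenylation signal or mammalian selection marker. It is a source of a promoter module, not a functional expression construct. The part was inserted into the MTK0_027 part-entry backbone using BsmBI sites that were destroyed during cloning, as is typical of Golden Gate-style domestication with Type IIS enzymes.

The annotated features reflect this minimal design. A high-copy ColE1/pUC-type origin supports replication in E. coli. A chloramphenicol acetyltransferase (cat) gene, driven by its native promoter and followed by a lambda t0 terminator, provides chloramphenicol selection. The UbC promoter, roughly 1.2 kb long, sits between the origin and the resistance cassette and is the only mammalian element present. UbC is a constitutive promoter from a human housekeeping gene and is widely used to give moderate, fairly stable expression across many cell types.

In practice the promoter would be released from this plasmid and joined in a defined order with other MTK part types, such as coding sequences and 3′ elements, to assemble complete transcriptional units. The record does not describe the specific overhangs or the downstream assembly vectors.
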