Features (pLannotate 1.2.2; 5 found; start..end, strand, type, name):
     89..677     +  rep_origin     ori: high-copy-number ColE1/pMB1/pBR322/pUC origin of replication
    797..2008    +  promoter       UbC promoter: human ubiquitin C promoter
   2031..2065    -  terminator     lambda t0 terminator: minimal transcription terminator from phage lambda (Scholtissek and Grosse, 1987)
   2139..2795    -  CDS            cat: CAT_ECOLX - Experimental evidence at protein level: Swiss-Prot protein existence level 1. This enzyme is an effector of chloramphenicol resistance in bacteria. From Escherichia coli. This protein is used as a marker in many commonly used cloning vectors, such as pACYC184.
   2796..5       -  promoter       cat promoter (across the origin): promoter of the E. coli cat gene encoding chloramphenicol acetyltransferase
>Addgene plasmid #123703 | MTK2_008 | addgene full sequence | sequence record 248607 | Addgene NGS Result
GTGCCCGATCAATCATGACCAAAATCCCTTAACGTGAGTTTTCGTTCCACTGAGCGTCAGACCCCGTAGA
AAAGATCAAAGGATCTTCTTGAGATCCTTTTTTTCTGCGCGTAATCTGCTGCTTGCAAACAAAAAAACCA
CCGCTACCAGCGGTGGTTTGTTTGCCGGATCAAGAGCTACCAACTCTTTTTCCGAAGGTAACTGGCTTCA
GCAGAGCGCAGATACCAAATACTGTTCTTCTAGTGTAGCCGTAGTTAGGCCACCACTTCAAGAACTCTGT
AGCACCGCCTACATACCTCGCTCTGCTAATCCTGTTACCAGTGGCTGCTGCCAGTGGCGATAAGTCGTGT
CTTACCGGGTTGGACTCAAGACGATAGTTACCGGATAAGGCGCAGCGGTCGGGCTGAACGGGGGGTTCGT
GCACACAGCCCAGCTTGGAGCGAACGACCTACACCGAACTGAGATACCTACAGCGTGAGCTATGAGAAAG
CGCCACGCTTCCCGAAGGGAGAAAGGCGGACAGGTATCCGGTAAGCGGCAGGGTCGGAACAGGAGAGCGC
ACGAGGGAGCTTCCAGGGGGAAACGCCTGGTATCTTTATAGTCCTGTCGGGTTTCGCCACCTCTGACTTG
AGCGTCGATTTTTGTGATGCTCGTCAGGGGGGCGGAGCCTATGGAAAAACGCCAGCAACGCGGCCTTTTT
ACGGTTCCTGGCCTTTTGCTGGCCTTTTGCTCACATGTTCTTTCCTGCGTTATCCCCTGATTCTGTGGAT
AACCGTAGTCGGTCTCAAACGGATCTGGCCTCCGCGCCGGGTTTTGGCGCCTCCCGCGGGCGCCCCCCTC
CTCACGGCGAGCGCTGCCACGTCAGACGAAGGGCGCAGCGAGCGTCCTGATCCTTCCGCCCGGACGCTCA
GGACAGCGGCCCGCTGCTCATAAGACTCGGCCTTAGAACCCCAGTATCAGCAGAAGGACATTTTAGGACG
GGACTTGGGTGACTCTAGGGCACTGGTTTTCTTTCCAGAGAGCGGAACAGGCGAGGAAAAGTAGTCCCTT
CTCGGCGATTCTGCGGAGGGATCTCCGTGGGGCGGTGAACGCCGATGATTATATAAGGACGCGCCGGGTG
TGGCACAGCTAGTTCCGTCGCAGCCGGGATTTGGGTCGCGGTTCTTGTTTGTGGATCGCTGTGATCGTCA
CTTGGTGAGTAGCGGGCTGCTGGGCTGGCCGGGGCTTTCGTGGCCGCCGGGCCGCTCGGTGGGACGGAAG
CGTGTGGAGACACCGCCAAGGGCTGTAGTCTGGGTCCGCGAGCAAGGTTGCCCTGAACTGGGGGTTGGGG
GGAGCGCAGCAAAATGGCGGCTGTTCCCGAGTCTTGAATGGAAGACGCTTGTGAGGCGGGCTGTGAGGTC
GTTGAAACAAGGTGGGGGGCATGGTGGGCGGCAAGAACCCAAGGTCTTGAGGCCTTCGCTAATGCGGGAA
AGCTCTTATTCGGGTGAGATGGGCTGGGGCACCATCTGGGGACCCTGACGTGAAGTTTGTCACTGACTGG
AGAACTCGGTTTGTCGTCTGTTGCGGGGGCGGCAGTTATGGCGGTGCCGTTGGGCAGTGCACCCGTACCT
TTGGGAGCGCGCGCCCTCGTCGTGTCGTGACGTCACCCGTTCTGTTGGCTTATAATGCAGGGTGGGGCCA
CCTGCCGGTAGGTGTGCGGTAGGCTTTTCTCCGTCGCAGGACGCAGGGTTCGGGCCTAGGGTAGGCTCTC
CTGAATCGACAGGCGCCGGACCTCTGGTGAGGGGAGGGATAAGTGAGGCGTCAGTTTCTTTGGTCGGTTT
TATGTACCTATCTTCTTAAGTAGCTGAAGCTCCGGTTTTGAACTATGCGCTCGGGGTTGGCGAGTGTGTT
TTGTGAAGTTTTTTAGGCACCTTTTGAAATGTAATCATTTGGGTCAATATGTAATTTTCAGTGTTAGACT
AGTAAATTGTCCGCTAAATTCTGGCCGTTTTTGGCTTTTTTGTTAGACGCCACTATGTGAGACCAGACCA
ATAAAAAACGCCCGGCGGCAACCGAGCGTTCTGAACAAATCCAGATGGAGTTCTGAGGTCATTACTGGAT
CTATCAACAGGAGTCCAAGCGAGCTCGATATCAAATTACGCCCCGCCCTGCCACTCATCGCAGTACTGTT
GTAATTCATTAAGCATTCTGCCGACATGGAAGCCATCACAAACGGCATGATGAACCTGAATCGCCAGCGG
CATCAGCACCTTGTCGCCTTGCGTATAATATTTGCCCATGGTGAAAACGGGGGCGAAGAAGTTGTCCATA
TTGGCCACGTTTAAATCAAAACTGGTGAAACTCACCCAGGGATTGGCTGAAACGAAAAACATATTCTCAA
TAAACCCTTTAGGGAAATAGGCCAGGTTTTCACCGTAACACGCCACATCTTGCGAATATATGTGTAGAAA
CTGCCGGAAATCGTCGTGGTATTCACTCCAGAGCGATGAAAACGTTTCAGTTTGCTCATGGAAAACGGTG
TAACAAGGGTGAACACTATCCCATATCACCAGCTCACCGTCTTTCATTGCCATACGAAATTCCGGATGAG
CATTCATCAGGCGGGCAAGAATGTGAATAAAGGCCGGATAAAACTTGTGCTTATTTTTCTTTACGGTCTT
TAAAAAGGCCGTAATATCCAGCTGAACGGTCTGGTTATAGGTACATTGAGCAACTGACTGAAATGCCTCA
AAATGTTCTTTACGATGCCATTGGGATATATCAACGGTGGTATATCCAGTGATTTTTTTCTCCATTTTAG
CTTCCTTAGCTCCTGAAAATCTCGATAACTCAAAAAATACGCCCGGTAGTGATCTTATTTCATTATGGTG
AAAGTTGGAACCTCTTAC
